Addgene plasmid #244761: CL20_mEGFP_FOidr_209
Purpose: Express mEGFP-tagged intrinsically disordered protein (IDR), FOidr_209, derived from human fusion protein YAP1_MAMLD1
Depositing lab: Richard Kriwacki. Depositing organization: St. Jude Children's Research Hospital. Publication: Proteome-wide computational analyses reveal links between protein condensate formation and RNA biology. Maiti S, Tripathi S, Baggett DW, Phillips AH, Park CG, Wang J, Wahiduzzaman, Freyaldenhoven WT, Kinger S, Pioso BJ, Bollinger JC, Somjee R, Lang B, Babu MM, Kriwacki RW. Sci Adv. 2025 Dec 5;11(49):eady1420. doi: 10.1126/sciadv.ady1420. Epub 2025 Dec 3. PubMed 41337585.
Backbone
  Vector backbone: CL20
  Vector type: Mammalian Expression
Growth in bacteria
  Bacterial resistance: Ampicillin, 100 μg/mL
  Growth temperature: 37°C
  Growth strain: NEB Stable
  Copy number: High Copy
Gene/Insert
  Gene/Insert name: FOidr_209
  Species: H. sapiens (human)
  Mutation: Unmutated
  Tag / fusion protein: monomeric EGFP (N terminal on insert)
  Cloning method: Restriction Enzyme; 5′ cloning site Unknown (unknown if destroyed)
Terms and licenses: Academic/Nonprofit Terms; Industry Terms: Not Available to Industry
Depositor comments: YAP1_MAMLD1_2_729
How to cite: CL20_mEGFP_FOidr_209 was a gift from Richard Kriwacki (Addgene plasmid # 244761 ; http://n2t.net/addgene:244761 ; RRID:Addgene_244761)
