[The description below was written by a language model from this plasmid's Addgene catalogue record and pLannotate feature annotations shown in this document.]
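Description:
CL20_mEGFP_FOidr_209 is a 9,264-nt mammalian expression plasmid built on the CL20 backbone. The catalogue lists it only as a mammalian expression vector, but the feature table shows the architecture of a self-inactivating HIV-1 lentiviral transfer vector. A CMV enhancer is fused to a truncated 5' LTR to drive genomic RNA production. It is followed by the Ψ packaging signal with a partial gag segment, the cPPT/CTS, the Rev response element, and a ΔU3 3' LTR backed by a rabbit β-globin polyadenylation signal. Short fragments annotated as vif, Rev and nef are residual viral sequence rather than functional genes. In bacteria the plasmid is maintained through a high-copy ColE1/pUC-type origin and selected with ampicillin via β-lactamase. An SV40 origin, SV40 poly(A) signal and lac promoter/operator remnants lie in the plasmid backbone.

The payload is driven by an internal CMV enhancer/promoter and encodes monomeric EGFP fused to the N terminus of FOidr_209, an unmutated intrinsically disordered region taken from the human oncofusion protein YAP1_MAMLD1. The depositor's comment suggests that it spans residues 2 to 729 of the fusion. Consistent with this, the annotation places a YAP1-derived segment directly upstream of a larger MAMLD1 fragment. The YAP1 part was matched to a fish orthologue by the automated tool, whereas the record gives the species as human. A very short "tight TRE" hit next to the CMV promoter most likely reflects shared minimal CMV sequence, not tetracycline regulation. The construct is meant to express the fluorescently tagged IDR in mammalian cells. The associated study concerns protein condensate formation and its links to RNA biology, which suggests use in imaging the protein's localisation and condensate behaviour.
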