Features (pLannotate 1.2.2; 30 found; start..end, strand, type, name):
    199..254     -  polyA_signal   β-globin poly(A) signal: rabbit β-globin polyadenylation signal (Gil and Proudfoot, 1987)
    340..475     -  LTR            3' LTR (ΔU3) (fragment): self-inactivating 3' long terminal repeat (LTR) from HIV-1
    477..545     -  CDS            nef (fragment): NEF_HV1Z2 - Experimental evidence at protein level: Swiss-Prot protein existence level 1. Extracellular Nef protein targets CD4(+) T-lymphocytes for apoptosis by interacting with CXCR4 surface receptors. From Human immunodeficiency virus type 1 group M subtype D (isolate Z2/CDC-Z34) (HIV-1).
    571..2310    -  CDS            MAMLD1 (fragment): MAMD1_HUMAN - Also known as CG1, CXorf6. Experimental evidence at protein level: Swiss-Prot protein existence level 1. Transactivates the HES3 promoter independently of NOTCH proteins. HES3 is a non-canonical NOTCH target gene which lacks binding sites for RBPJ. From Homo sapiens (Human).
   2308..2754    -  CDS            yap1 (fragment): YAP1_ORYLA - Also known as hir From Oryzias latipes (Japanese rice fish) (Japanese killifish).
   2797..3513    -  CDS            mEGFP: mEGFP is a basic (constitutively fluorescent) green fluorescent protein published in 2002, derived from Aequorea victoria. It has moderate acid sensitivity.
   3527..3564    -  misc_feature   MCS (fragment): multiple cloning site
   3563..3579    -  promoter       tight TRE promoter (fragment): Tet-responsive promoter PTight, consisting of seven tet operator sequences followed by the minimal CMV promoter
   3595..3798    -  promoter       CMV promoter: human cytomegalovirus (CMV) immediate early promoter
   3799..4102    -  enhancer       CMV enhancer: human cytomegalovirus immediate early enhancer
   4170..4186    -  misc_feature   MCS (fragment): multiple cloning site
   4186..4211    -  CDS            Rev (fragment): human immunodeficiency virus 1 (HIV-1) Rev protein; rev; enhances nuclear export of unspliced and incompletely spliced viral mRNAs
   4588..4821    -  misc_feature   RRE: The Rev response element (RRE) of HIV-1 allows for Rev-dependent mRNA export from the nucleus to the cytoplasm.
   4955..5038    -  CDS            vif (fragment): VIF_HV1BR - Experimental evidence at protein level: Swiss-Prot protein existence level 1. Counteracts the innate antiviral activity of host APOBEC3F and APOBEC3G. Forms a complex with host APOBEC3F and APOBEC3G thus preventing the entry of these lethally hypermutating enzymes into progeny virions. Recruits an active E3 ubiquitin ligase complex composed of elongin BC, CUL5, and RBX2 to induce polyubiquitination of APOBEC3G and APOBEC3F. In turn, they are directed to the 26S proteasome for degradation. Vif interaction with APOBEC3G also blocks its cytidine deaminase activity in a proteasome-inde
   5181..5298    -  misc_feature   cPPT/CTS: central polypurine tract and central termination sequence of HIV-1
   5447..5806    -  CDS            HIV-1 gag (fragment): gag protein from human immunodeficiency virus 1; gag
   5790..5915    -  misc_feature   HIV-1 Ψ: packaging signal of human immunodeficiency virus type 1
   5962..6219    -  LTR            5' LTR (truncated): truncated 5' long terminal repeat (LTR) from HIV-1
   6221..6600    -  enhancer       CMV enhancer: human cytomegalovirus immediate early enhancer
   6631..6735    +  promoter       AmpR promoter: bla
   6736..7596    +  CDS            AmpR: β-lactamase; bla; confers resistance to ampicillin, carbenicillin, and related antibiotics
   7767..8355    +  rep_origin     ori: high-copy-number ColE1/pMB1/pBR322/pUC origin of replication
   8538..8592    +  CDS            lacI (fragment): lac repressor; lacI; The lac repressor binds to the lac operator to inhibit transcription in E. coli. This inhibition can be relieved by adding lactose or isopropyl-β-D-thiogalactopyranoside (IPTG).
   8594..8728    -  polyA_signal   SV40 poly(A) signal: SV40 polyadenylation signal
   8748..8883    -  rep_origin     SV40 ori: SV40 origin of replication
   8907..8929    -  promoter       SV40 promoter (fragment): SV40 enhancer and early promoter
   8936..8975    +  CDS            lacI (fragment): lac repressor; lacI; The lac repressor binds to the lac operator to inhibit transcription in E. coli. This inhibition can be relieved by adding lactose or isopropyl-β-D-thiogalactopyranoside (IPTG).
   8988..9009    +  protein_bind   CAP binding site: CAP binding activates transcription in the presence of cAMP. E. coli catabolite activator protein
   9024..9054    +  promoter       lac promoter: promoter for the E. coli lac operon
   9062..9078    +  protein_bind   lac operator: The lac repressor binds to the lac operator to inhibit transcription in E. coli. This inhibition can be relieved by adding lactose or isopropyl-β-D-thiogalactopyranoside (IPTG). lac repressor encoded by lacI
>Addgene plasmid #244761 | CL20_mEGFP_FOidr_209 | addgene full sequence | sequence record 488224 | Addgene NGS Result
AAAAAAAATCTAACCTCAAGTCAAGGCTTTTCTATGGAATAAGGAATGGACAGCAGGGGGCTGTTTCATA
TACTGATGACCTCTTTATAGCCAACCTTTGTTCATGGCAGCCAGCATATGGGCATATGTTGCCAAACTCT
AAACCAAATACTCATTCTGATGTTTTAAATGATTTGCCCTCCCATATGTCCTTCCGAGTGAGAGACACAA
AAAATTCCAACACACTATTGCAATGAAAATAAATTTCCTTTATTAGCCAGAAGTCAGATGCTCAAGGGGC
TTCATGATGTCCCCATAATTTTTGGCAGAGGGAAAAAGATCTGCTAGCTCGAGCAGCTGAAGCTTTATTG
AGGCTTAAGCAGTGGGTTCCCTAGTTAGCCAGAGAGCTCCCAGGCTCAGATCTGGTCTAACCAGAGAGAC
CCAGTACAGGCAAAAAGCAGATCTTGTCTTCTTTGGGAGTGAATTAGCCCTTCCAGTCCCCCCTTTTCTT
TTAAAAAGTGGCTAAGATCTACAGCTGCCTTGTAAGTCATTGGTCTTAAAGGTACCGTAATCTTATCTAG
AACCGGTTCAAAGAGCTGGCATAGAATCGCTCGCGACACTACGCTGAAAGCGCTGAGGTTGTTGCATCAT
CTGCTGAAGTAAAAATGACGAGTGATCCGGCTGCTGCTGCTGCTGTTGCTGTTGCTGCTGTAACTGTAAG
GTCGCTGTAGCAGTGGATGAAGCCGTGGCCGAGGAAGCCTGGGTAGGTGTAGGTTGTTGCAGGTAGTGCA
GTAAGGACGGTTGACGCGACGTTGTCGGCATCGAAGGCATTTTTTGAGGTCCCGGTTCGCTGACGAAGTG
AGATAAAGGTTTCGTGTTTCCGAACGTGAAAGGTTCGGTGGCGCCGGGCGATGAAGATGCCATGCCCTGT
TGCATGATCATGCTCAAGGTCTTACTGGAGTTTGAGGAGATTGGCTTGAAGATTACGTTAGCCTGTTGCT
GCTGTTGTTGCTGTTGCTGTTGTTGCGACAGCAGGTTCGAAGTAGGAGTAAGTGAACGAATTAAACTACA
TTGTGGGGTGAACGATTGCTGTGGCAATCCCGGACTTGACAGCTTTTCAGGGCGGTACGGTGGGCTCGGC
CCAGGATTAGATGCAGGAAGGGCTGACATCAGGTGGCCTTGAGGTGTTTTAATTGTGCTGCTCATCAGGT
TGGCTAAGATAGAAGATTGCGGCCCAAATTGGGGCTGTTGCGTTAAGGCGGGACTAGGCAACTTTTCAGG
AGCGTAGGGCATCGCTGGACCCAAAGCTGCATTGCTGCTGGATGTCATGGACGAAAGCAGGGCATTAGGA
GACCCGCGTAAAGTGGAGCCACTCAGCGTGTTAGAACTCATACAACTGACCATCAGACTCTGTGGGCTGA
AGGGTGGTGGTGGCGGGGGAAGGGGCAAAGGGGGCGGGTGCGGGCTGGGAACGGGACGATAGGGGGGTGA
CAAACCTGGTGGCGGCAGACCAGACCAGCTCGGAGTTGGTCCTTGTTGCTTAGTCGCTGACCCCTGTTTG
CTGGCTGCTAATGCTTTTAACTGATGTGCATGATGCCATTGGGGAACGGGCAGAGGCGGCAAAGCGACGG
GCAGCATGGCTTGAACTTGCGACTTGGATTGGGCCATACTCGATGACGGAGAGACAATCTGCTTGGATGT
GGAGGGAATGCTGTAACTAATCCCCGTGGACGAACTCGGAATCTGAAGGCTCATTCCGGTCACTTGACTG
CAGCTGGAAGCAAATTCTTTTGAGGAAGCTAAAGATTCTAAGTGGCTCATCTGGACGGACGGCTTAGGCG
TGGTAGACAGCGTTGCCTGTGGATGGTCAAGAACCAGGGGCTCTTCTGGTTTTGTGCCAAGAATCTTTTC
AAGATCTAATTCATTCGGCGAAGGGTCCTGGATCTTTGTCAGCTCTTCCAGCAACTCCTGTAATTCCTGA
TCGACAGCGGGCACACTATTGATTTTCTCATAATAGGGTACAGTAGGGCCCTTCAGTCCAACTTCCGTGG
TTTGTGGAACTACGAAAGGTGAACCCATAATGTTCCCGTTCATCGGATTGTTCTCCAGCAGAAGGGACTG
CCCCGCCACACCCATAGCTGCTGGAGAAGGATTAATCGTCAGCGGAGGCACCTGAAGTTCAGCACATGCA
GTTGATGGGTGCGCGCCCGGCCCCATAGCCAGAGTTACGTCCTCCAAGCAAGGGCGTTTAATCTTATTGG
GGTATCCTCCATCCGCCATGTCCGGAAATTGGAAGTGATCTTCTTCTTGACGACGCTTCACCGTCCCTTG
GCGCAGCAGCTCTTGCTGTTTCAAGCGTAAGCGTTCTTTCTCCATTTGCAATTGCTGCAAACGCATTTGT
TGCTGCTGGTTCGAGTTGCTGCCCCCCATTACTCCCCCTTGTGGAGACTGCGGTGCAAGGGGCGGAGGTT
GTTTCACGGGTGCCGACTGAGAAATACGCTGATTCATAGCGAAGCGCGGGTCCAGGCGAGGGTCAAGCCA
ACTCGTGGTTTTGTTTTTATGATTGATGTAATAGATCTCGCCATCCTGGGTCATTGCCTGCTCCCAGCCG
TCGGGTAATGGGCCAGAAGCCGAGTTCATCATGTTCTGCTGCACGGGCGGGGATGTAGGAGCTGTGACAT
TCATCTGGGACAGCATTGCCTTACGTGGGTCTTGCCAGGTCGTCGTTTGATCGATATGGTTTAAAAAGTA
GCGCTGCCCCGATGACGTCTTAGCCCGGGAAGCGGCCGCACTTCCCCCGGAGCCTCCGCTTCCGCCCTTG
TACAGCTCGTCCATGCCGAGAGTGATCCCGGCGGCGGTCACGAACTCCAGCAGGACCATGTGATCGCGCT
TCTCGTTGGGGTCTTTGCTCAGCTTGGACTGGGTGCTCAGGTAGTGGTTGTCGGGCAGCAGCACGGGGCC
GTCGCCGATGGGGGTGTTCTGCTGGTAGTGGTCGGCGAGCTGCACGCTGCCGTCCTCGATGTTGTGGCGG
ATCTTGAAGTTCACCTTGATGCCGTTCTTCTGCTTGTCGGCCATGATATAGACGTTGTGGCTGTTGTAGT
TGTACTCCAGCTTGTGCCCCAGGATGTTGCCGTCCTCCTTGAAGTCGATGCCCTTCAGCTCGATGCGGTT
CACCAGGGTGTCGCCCTCGAACTTCACCTCGGCGCGGGTCTTGTAGTTGCCGTCGTCCTTGAAGAAGATG
GTGCGCTCCTGGACGTAGCCTTCGGGCATGGCGGACTTGAAGAAGTCGTGCTGCTTCATGTGGTCGGGGT
AGCGGCTGAAGCACTGCACGCCGTAGGTCAGGGTGGTCACGAGGGTGGGCCAGGGCACGGGCAGCTTGCC
GGTGGTGCAGATGAACTTCAGGGTCAGCTTGCCGTAGGTGGCATCGCCCTCGCCCTCGCCGGACACGCTG
AACTTGTGGCCGTTTACGTCGCCGTCCAGCTCGACCAGGATGGGCACCACCCCGGTGAACAGCTCCTCGC
CCTTGCTCACCATGGTGGCGACCGGTGGATCCCGGGCCCGCGGTACCGTCGACTGCAGAATTCGGTTCAC
TAAACGAGCCCGGTTCACTAAACGAGCTCTGCTTATATAGACCTCCCACCGTACACGCCTACCGCCCATT
TGCGTCAATGGGGCGGAGTTGTTACGACATTTTGGAAAGTCCCGTTGATTTTGGTGCCAAAACAAACTCC
CATTGACGTCAATGGGGTGGAGACTTGGAAATCCCCGTGAGTCAAACCGCTATCCACGCCCATTGATGTA
CTGCCAAAACCGCATCACCATGGTAATAGCGATGACTAATACGTAGATGTACTGCCAAGTAGGAAAGTCC
CATAAGGTCATGTACTGGGCATAATGCCAGGCGGGCCATTTACCGTCATTGACGTCAATAGGGGGCGTAC
TTGGCATATGATACACTTGATGTACTGCCAAGTGGGCAGTTTACCGTAAATACTCCACCCATTGACGTCA
ATGGAAAGTCCCTATTGGCGTTACTATGGGAACATACGTCATTATTGACGTCAATGGGCGGGGGTCGTTG
GGCGGTCAGCCAGGCGGGCCATTTACCGTAAGTTATGTAACGCGGAACTCCATATATGGGCTATGAACTA
ATGACCCCGTAATTGATTACTATTAATAACTAGCACGCGTTCGAAGCTTGAGCTCGGTCCCCTCGGGGTT
GGGAGGTGGGTCTGAAACGATAATGGTGAATATCCCTGCCTAACTCTATTCACTATAGAAAGTACAGCAA
AAACTATTCTTAAACCTACCAAGCCTCCTACTATCATTATGAATAATTTTATATACCACAGCCAATTTGT
TATGTTAAACCAATTCCACAAACTTGCCCATTTATCTAATTCCAATAATTCTTGTTCATTCTTTTCTTGC
TGGTTTTGCGATTCTTCAATTAAGGAGTGTATTAAGCTTGTGTAATTGTTAATTTCTCTGTCCCACTCCA
TCCAGGTCGTGTGATTCCAAATCTGTTCCAGAGATTTATTACTCCAACTAGCATTCCAAGGCACAGCAGT
GGTGCAAATGAGTTTTCCAGAGCAACCCCAAATCCCCAGGAGCTGTTGATCCTTTAGGTATCTTTCCACA
GCCAGGATTCTTGCCTGGAGCTGCTTGATGCCCCAGACTGTGAGTTGCAACAGATGCTGTTGCGCCTCAA
TAGCCCTCAGCAAATTGTTCTGCTGCTGCACTATACCAGACAATAATTGTCTGGCCTGTACCGTCAGCGT
CATTGACGCTGCGCCCATAGTGCTTCCTGCTGCTCCCAAGAACCCAAGGAACAAAGCTCCTATTCCCACT
GCTCTTTTTTCTCTCTGCACCACTCTTCTCTTTGCCTTGGTGGGTGCTACTCCTAATGGTTCAATTTTTA
CTACTTTATATTTATATAATTCACTTCTCCAATTGTCCCTCATATCTCCTCCTTATGGTGTTTTACTAAA
CTTTTCCATGTTCTAATCCTCATCCTGTCTACTTGCCACACAATCATCACCTGCCATCTGTTTTCCATAA
TCCCTAATGATCTTTGCTTTTCTTCTTGGCACTACTTTTATGTCACTATTATCTTGTATTACTACTGCCC
CTTCACCTTTCCAGAGGAGCTTTGCTGGTCCTTTCCAAAGTGGATTTCTGCTGTCCCTGTAATAAACCCG
AAAATTTTGAATTTTTGTAATTTGTTTTTGTAATTCTTTAGTTTGTATGTCTGTTGCTATTATGTCTACT
ATTCTTTCCCCTGCACTGTACCCCCCAATCCCCCCTTTTCTTTTAAAATTGTGGATGAATACTGCCATTT
GTACTGCTGTCTTAAGATGTTCAGCCTGATCTCTTACCTGTCCTATAATTTTCTTTAATTCTTTATTCAT
AGATTCTACTACTCCTTGACTTTGGGGATTGTAGGGAATTTCCAGGTCTGAAGATCCTGCTGCTTGCTGT
GCTTTTTTCTTACTTTTGTTTTGCTCTTCCTCTATCTTGTCTAAAGCTTCCTTGGTGTCTTTTATCTCTA
TCCTTTGATGCACACAATAGAGGGTTGCTACTGTATTATATAATGATCTAAGTTCTTCTGATCCTGTCTG
AAGGGATGGTTGTAGCTGTCCCAGTATTTGTCTACAGCCTTCTGATGTTTCTAACAGGCCAGTATTAACT
GCGAATCGTTCTAGCTCCCTGCTTGCCCATACTATATGTTTTAATTTATATTTTTTCTTTCCCCCTGGCC
TTAACCGAATTTTTTCCCATCGCGATCTAATTCTCCCCCGCTTAATACTGACGCTCTCGCACCCATCTCT
CTCCTTCTAGCCTCCGCTAGTCAAAATTTTTGGCGTACTCACCAGTCGCCGCCCCTCGCCTCTTGCCGTG
CGCGCTTCAGCAAGCCGAGTCCTGCGTCGAGAGAGCTCCTCTGGTTTCCCTTTCGCTTTCAAGTCCCTGT
TCGGGCGCCACTGCTAGAGATTTTCCACACTGACTAAAAGGGTCTGAGGGATCTCTAGTTACCAGAGTCA
CACAACAGACGGGCACACACTACTTGAAGCACTCAAGGCAAGCTTTATTGAGGCTTAAGCAGTGGGTTCC
CTAGTTAGCCAGAGAGCTCCCAGGCTCAGATCTGGTCTAACCAGAGAGACCCAGTACAGGCAAAAAGCAG
CTGCTTATATGCAGGATCTGAGGGCTCGCCACTCCCCAGTCCCGCCCAGGCCACGCCTCCCATGGTAATA
GCGATGACTAATACGTAGATGTACTGCCAAGTAGGAAAGTCCCATAAGGTCATGTACTGGGCATAATGCC
AGGCGGGCCATTTACCGTCATTGACGTCAATAGGGGGCGTACTTGGCATATGATACACTTGATGTACTGC
CAAGTGGGCAGTTTACCGTAAATACTCCACCCATTGACGTCAATGGAAAGTCCCTATTGGCGTTACTATG
GGAACATACGTCATTATTGACGTCAATGGGCGGGGGTCGTTGGGCGGTCAGCCAGGCGGGCCATTTACCG
TAAGTTATGTAACGCGGAACTCCATATATGGGCTATGAACTAATGACCCCGTAATTGATTACTATTAATA
ACTAGTCAATAATCAATGTCGACCCAGGTGGCACTTTTCGGGGAAATGTGCGCGGAACCCCTATTTGTTT
ATTTTTCTAAATACATTCAAATATGTATCCGCTCATGAGACAATAACCCTGATAAATGCTTCAATAATAT
TGAAAAAGGAAGAGTATGAGTATTCAACATTTCCGTGTCGCCCTTATTCCCTTTTTTGCGGCATTTTGCC
TTCCTGTTTTTGCTCACCCAGAAACGCTGGTGAAAGTAAAAGATGCTGAAGATCAGTTGGGTGCACGAGT
GGGTTACATCGAACTGGATCTCAACAGCGGTAAGATCCTTGAGAGTTTTCGCCCCGAAGAACGTTTTCCA
ATGATGAGCACTTTTAAAGTTCTGCTATGTGGCGCGGTATTATCCCGTATTGACGCCGGGCAAGAGCAAC
TCGGTCGCCGCATACACTATTCTCAGAATGACTTGGTTGAGTACTCACCAGTCACAGAAAAGCATCTTAC
GGATGGCATGACAGTAAGAGAATTATGCAGTGCTGCCATAACCATGAGTGATAACACTGCGGCCAACTTA
CTTCTGACAACGATCGGAGGACCGAAGGAGCTAACCGCTTTTTTGCACAACATGGGGGATCATGTAACTC
GCCTTGATCGTTGGGAACCGGAGCTGAATGAAGCCATACCAAACGACGAGCGTGACACCACGATGCCTGT
AGCAATGGCAACAACGTTGCGCAAACTATTAACTGGCGAACTACTTACTCTAGCTTCCCGGCAACAATTA
ATAGACTGGATGGAGGCGGATAAAGTTGCAGGACCACTTCTGCGCTCGGCCCTTCCGGCTGGCTGGTTTA
TTGCTGATAAATCTGGAGCCGGTGAGCGTGGGTCTCGCGGTATCATTGCAGCACTGGGGCCAGATGGTAA
GCCCTCCCGTATCGTAGTTATCTACACGACGGGGAGTCAGGCAACTATGGATGAACGAAATAGACAGATC
GCTGAGATAGGTGCCTCACTGATTAAGCATTGGTAACTGTCAGACCAAGTTTACTCATATATACTTTAGA
TTGATTTAAAACTTCATTTTTAATTTAAAAGGATCTAGGTGAAGATCCTTTTTGATAATCTCATGACCAA
AATCCCTTAACGTGAGTTTTCGTTCCACTGAGCGTCAGACCCCGTAGAAAAGATCAAAGGATCTTCTTGA
GATCCTTTTTTTCTGCGCGTAATCTGCTGCTTGCAAACAAAAAAACCACCGCTACCAGCGGTGGTTTGTT
TGCCGGATCAAGAGCTACCAACTCTTTTTCCGAAGGTAACTGGCTTCAGCAGAGCGCAGATACCAAATAC
TGTTCTTCTAGTGTAGCCGTAGTTAGGCCACCACTTCAAGAACTCTGTAGCACCGCCTACATACCTCGCT
CTGCTAATCCTGTTACCAGTGGCTGCTGCCAGTGGCGATAAGTCGTGTCTTACCGGGTTGGACTCAAGAC
GATAGTTACCGGATAAGGCGCAGCGGTCGGGCTGAACGGGGGGTTCGTGCACACAGCCCAGCTTGGAGCG
AACGACCTACACCGAACTGAGATACCTACAGCGTGAGCTATGAGAAAGCGCCACGCTTCCCGAAGGGAGA
AAGGCGGACAGGTATCCGGTAAGCGGCAGGGTCGGAACAGGAGAGCGCACGAGGGAGCTTCCAGGGGGAA
ACGCCTGGTATCTTTATAGTCCTGTCGGGTTTCGCCACCTCTGACTTGAGCGTCGATTTTTGTGATGCTC
GTCAGGGGGGCGGAGCCTATGGAAAAACGCCAGCAACGCGGCCTTTTTACGGTTCCTGGCCTTTTGCTGG
CCTTTTGCTCACATGTTCTTTCCTGCGTTATCCCCTGATTCTGTGGATAACCGTATTACCGCCTTTGAGT
GAGCTGATACCGCTCGCCGCAGCCGAACGACCGAGCGCAGCGAGTCAGTGAGCGAGGAAGCGGAAGAGCG
CCCAATACGCAAACCGCCTCTCCCCGCGCGTTGGCCGATTCATTAATGCAGCGGATCCAGACATGATAAG
ATACATTGATGAGTTTGGACAAACCACAACTAGAATGCAGTGAAAAAAATGCTTTATTTGTGAAATTTGT
GATGCTATTGCTTTATTTGTAACCATTATAAGCTGCAATAAACAAGTTAGCTTTTTGCAAAAGCCTAGGC
CTCCAAAAAAGCCTCCTCACTACTTCTGGAATAGCTCAGAGGCCGAGGCGGCCTCGGCCTCTGCATAAAT
AAAAAAAATTAGTCAGCCATGGGGCGGAGAATGGGCGGAACTGGGCGGAGTTAGGGGCGGGATGGGCGGA
GTTAGGGGCGGGACTATGGTTGCTGACTAATTGAGATGCGGATCCGCTGGCACGACAGGTTTCCCGACTG
GAAAGCGGGCAGTGAGCGCAACGCAATTAATGTGAGTTAGCTCACTCATTAGGCACCCCAGGCTTTACAC
TTTATGCTTCCGGCTCGTATGTTGTGTGGAATTGTGAGCGGATAACAATTTCACACAGGAAACAGCTATG
ACCATGATTACGCCAAGCTTGGGCTGCAGGTCGAGGGATCTCCATAAGAGAAGAGGGACAGCTATGACTG
GGAGTAGTCAGGAGAGGAGGAAAAATCTGGCTAGTAAAACATGTAAGGAAAATTTTAGGGATGTTAAAGA
AAAAAATAACACAAAACAAAATAT
